Addgene plasmid #228214: pTBY1-T4uvsY
Purpose: Expression in BL21(DE3) of T4 UvsY-like recombination mediator
Depositing lab: Stephen Benkovic. Depositing organization: Pennsylvania State University.
Backbone
  Vector backbone: pTBY1
  Backbone manufacturer: New England BioLabs
  Vector type: Bacterial Expression
Growth in bacteria
  Bacterial resistance: Ampicillin, 100 μg/mL
  Growth temperature: 37°C
  Growth strain: DH5alpha
  Copy number: Unknown
Gene/Insert
  Gene/Insert name: uvsY
  Species: Escherichia phage T4
  Entrez Gene: uvsY (a.k.a. T4p187, fdsB)
  Promoter: T7
  Tag / fusion protein: Sce VMA intein-chitin binding domain (C terminal on backbone)
  Cloning method: Unknown
  Sequencing primers: 5′ TAATACGACTCACTATAGGG
Terms and licenses: Academic/Nonprofit Terms; Industry Terms: Not Available to Industry
How to cite: pTBY1-T4uvsY was a gift from Stephen Benkovic (Addgene plasmid # 228214 ; http://n2t.net/addgene:228214 ; RRID:Addgene_228214)
