[The description below was written by a language model from this plasmid's Addgene catalogue record and pLannotate feature annotations shown in this document.]
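Description:
pTBY1-T4uvsY is a bacterial expression plasmid of about 7.3 kb, built on the New England BioLabs pTBY1 backbone, an intein-mediated purification vector. It is designed to produce the bacteriophage T4 UvsY recombination mediator protein in E. coli BL21(DE3). It replicates from a ColE1/pMB1-type origin and retains the rop gene, which moderates copy number, along with a fragment of the pBR322 bom region; the record lists copy number as unknown. Selection is by ampicillin through the bla β-lactamase gene. An M13 phage origin is also present, which in principle allows single-stranded DNA production with helper phage. Short tetracycline-resistance and mbeC fragments appear to be non-functional remnants of the backbone's ancestry.

The expression cassette is driven by a T7 promoter followed immediately by a lac operator and the T7 gene 10 ribosome binding site. A plasmid-borne lacI gene supplies repressor, so transcription stays low until it is induced with IPTG in a host carrying T7 RNA polymerase. Two rrnB T1 terminators upstream insulate the cassette from read-through, and a T7 terminator closes it. The uvsY coding sequence directly abuts the Saccharomyces cerevisiae VMA1 intein, which is followed by the Bacillus circulans chitin binding domain, giving a C-terminal intein-CBD tag. In this arrangement, the fusion protein can be captured on chitin resin. Thiol-induced intein self-cleavage then releases UvsY without the affinity tag. UvsY promotes assembly of UvsX recombinase filaments on single-stranded DNA and helps displace gp32, so the purified protein would suit biochemical studies of T4 recombination and replication, although the record states only the expression purpose.
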