Features (pLannotate 1.2.2; 23 found; start..end, strand, type, name):
    275..863     +  rep_origin     ori: high-copy-number ColE1/pMB1/pBR322/pUC origin of replication
   1040..1130    -  misc_feature   bom (fragment): basis of mobility region from pBR322
   1232..1423    -  CDS            rop: Rop protein, which maintains plasmids at low copy number; rop
   1464..1574    +  CDS            mbeC (fragment): MBEC_ECOLX - Experimental evidence at protein level: Swiss-Prot protein existence level 1. Required for efficient mobilization of ColE1 plasmid and is thus essential to promote the specific transfer of the plasmid during conjugation. Probably functions by inducing DNA bending, helping the MbeA relaxase to melt the DNA around the nic site and cleave the phosphodiester bond. Binds specifically double-stranded DNA (dsDNA) containing the ColE1 oriT but does not recognize the inverted repeat (IR). From Escherichia coli.
   1609..1931    -  CDS            TcR (fragment): tetracycline efflux protein; tet; confers resistance to tetracycline
   1946..1967    -  protein_bind   CAP binding site: CAP binding activates transcription in the presence of cAMP. E. coli catabolite activator protein
   1980..3062    -  CDS            lacI: lac repressor; lacI; The lac repressor binds to the lac operator to inhibit transcription in E. coli. This inhibition can be relieved by adding lactose or isopropyl-β-D-thiogalactopyranoside (IPTG).
   3063..3140    -  promoter       lacI promoter: lacI
   3148..3241    -  CDS            TcR (fragment): tetracycline efflux protein; tet; confers resistance to tetracycline
   3293..3379    +  terminator     rrnB T1 terminator: Escherichia coli rrnB; transcription terminator T1 from the E. coli rrnB gene
   3476..3562    +  terminator     rrnB T1 terminator: Escherichia coli rrnB; transcription terminator T1 from the E. coli rrnB gene
   3697..3715    +  promoter       T7 promoter: promoter for bacteriophage T7 RNA polymerase
   3716..3740    +  protein_bind   lac operator: The lac repressor binds to the lac operator to inhibit transcription in E. coli. This inhibition can be relieved by adding lactose or isopropyl-β-D-thiogalactopyranoside (IPTG). lac repressor encoded by lacI
   3755..3777    +  RBS            RBS: efficient ribosome binding site from bacteriophage T7 gene 10 (Olins and Rangwala, 1989)
   3785..4195    +  CDS            uvsY: UVSY_BPT4 - Experimental evidence at protein level: Swiss-Prot protein existence level 1. Plays a role in viral DNA synthesis by promoting enzymatic activities of UvsX recombinase, by promoting UvsX-ssDNA filament assembly, and by helping UvsX to displace bound gp32 from ssDNA. From Enterobacteria phage T4 (Bacteriophage T4).
   4196..5014    +  CDS            Sce VMA intein 5' region: 5' region of the intein from the yeast Vma1 subunit of the vacuolar ATPase (Chong et al., 1998); Saccharomyces cerevisiae VMA1
   5017..5547    +  CDS            Sce VMA intein 3' region: modified 3' region of the intein from the yeast Vma1 subunit of the vacuolar ATPase (Chong et al., 1998); Saccharomyces cerevisiae VMA1; C-terminal cleavage of this intein can be induced by thiols.
   5591..5746    +  CDS            CBD: chitin binding domain from chitinase A1 (Watanabe et al., 1994); Bacillus circulans chiA
   5768..5817    +  CDS            SET1 (fragment): solubility-enhancement tag derived from T7 phage gene 10B
   5825..5872    +  terminator     T7 terminator: transcription terminator for bacteriophage T7 RNA polymerase
   5932..6036    +  promoter       AmpR promoter: bla
   6037..6897    +  CDS            AmpR: β-lactamase; bla; confers resistance to ampicillin, carbenicillin, and related antibiotics
   6939..164     -  rep_origin     M13 ori (across the origin) (sequence partly withheld): M13 bacteriophage origin of replication; arrow indicates direction of (+) strand synthesis
>Addgene plasmid #228214 | pTBY1-T4uvsY | addgene full sequence | sequence record 455995 | Addgene NGS Result
[39 nt withheld, positions 1-39]
G
[125 nt withheld, positions 41-165]
AAAGGATCTAGGTGAAGATCCTTTTTGATAATCTCATGACCAAAATCCCTTAACGTGAGTTTTCGTTCCA
CTGAGCGTCAGACCCCGTAGAAAAGATCAAAGGATCTTCTTGAGATCCTTTTTTTCTGCGCGTAATCTGC
TGCTTGCAAACAAAAAAACCACCGCTACCAGCGGTGGTTTGTTTGCCGGATCAAGAGCTACCAACTCTTT
TTCCGAAGGTAACTGGCTTCAGCAGAGCGCAGATACCAAATACTGTCCTTCTAGTGTAGCCGTAGTTAGG
CCACCACTTCAAGAACTCTGTAGCACCGCCTACATACCTCGCTCTGCTAATCCTGTTACCAGTGGCTGCT
GCCAGTGGCGATAAGTCGTGTCTTACCGGGTTGGACTCAAGACGATAGTTACCGGATAAGGCGCAGCGGT
CGGGCTGAACGGGGGGTTCGTGCACACAGCCCAGCTTGGAGCGAACGACCTACACCGAACTGAGATACCT
ACAGCGTGAGCTATGAGAAAGCGCCACGCTTCCCGAAGGGAGAAAGGCGGACAGGTATCCGGTAAGCGGC
AGGGTCGGAACAGGAGAGCGCACGAGGGAGCTTCCAGGGGGAAACGCCTGGTATCTTTATAGTCCTGTCG
GGTTTCGCCACCTCTGACTTGAGCGTCGATTTTTGTGATGCTCGTCAGGGGGGCGGAGCCTATGGAAAAA
CGCCAGCAACGCGGCCTTTTTACGGTTCCTGGCCTTTTGCTGGCCTTTTGCTCACATGTTCTTTCCTGCG
TTATCCCCTGATTCTGTGGATAACCGTATTACCGCCTTTGAGTGAGCTGATACCGCTCGCCGCAGCCGAA
CGACCGAGCGCAGCGAGTCAGTGAGCGAGGAAGCTATGGTGCACTCTCAGTACAATCTGCTCTGATGCCG
CATAGTTAAGCCAGTATACACTCCGCTATCGCTACGTGACTGGGTCATGGCTGCGCCCCGACACCCGCCA
ACACCCGCTGACGCGCCCTGACGGGCTTGTCTGCTCCCGGCATCCGCTTACAGACAAGCTGTGACCGTCT
CCGGGAGCTGCATGTGTCAGAGGTTTTCACCGTCATCACCGAAACGCGCGAGGCAGCTGCGGTAAAGCTC
ATCAGCGTGGTCGTGCAGCGATTCACAGATGTCTGCCTGTTCATCCGCGTCCAGCTCGTTGAGTTTCTCC
AGAAGCGTTAATGTCTGGCTTCTGATAAAGCGGGCCATGTTAAGGGCGGTTTTTTCCTGTTTGGTCACTG
ATGCCTCCGTGTAAGGGGGATTTCTGTTCATGGGGGTAATGATACCGATGAAACGAGAGAGGATGCTCAC
GATACGGGTTACTGATGATGAACATGCCCGGTTACTGGAACGTTGTGAGGGTAAACAACTGGCGGTATGG
ATGCGGCGGGACCAGAGAAAAATCACTCAGGGTCAATGCCAGCCGAACGCCAGCAAGACGTAGCCCAGCG
CGTCGGCCGCCATGCCGGCGATAATGGCCTGCTTCTCGCCGAAACGTTTGGTGGCGGGACCAGTGACGAA
GGCTTGAGCGAGGGCGTGCAAGATTCCGAATACCGCAAGCGACAGGCCGATCATCGTCGCGCTCCAGCGA
AAGCGGTCCTCGCCGAAAATGACCCAGAGCGCTGCCGGCACCTGTCCTACGAGTTGCATGATAAAGAAGA
CAGTCATAAGTGCGGCGACGATAGTCATGCCCCGCGCCCACCGGAAGGAGCTGACTGGGTTGAAGGCTCT
CAAGGGCATCGGTCGAGATCCCGGTGCCTAATGAGTGAGCTAACTTACATTAATTGCGTTGCGCTCACTG
CCCGCTTTCCAGTCGGGAAACCTGTCGTGCCAGCTGCATTAATGAATCGGCCAACGCGCGGGGAGAGGCG
GTTTGCGTATTGGGCGCCAGGGTGGTTTTTCTTTTCACCAGTGAGACGGGCAACAGCTGATTGCCCTTCA
CCGCCTGGCCCTGAGAGAGTTGCAGCAAGCGGTCCACGCTGGTTTGCCCCAGCAGGCGAAAATCCTGTTT
GATGGTGGTTAACGGCGGGATATAACATGAGCTGTCTTCGGTATCGTCGTATCCCACTACCGAGATATCC
GCACCAACGCGCAGCCCGGACTCGGTAATGGCGCGCATTGCGCCCAGCGCCATCTGATCGTTGGCAACCA
GCATCGCAGTGGGAACGATGCCCTCATTCAGCATTTGCATGGTTTGTTGAAAACCGGACATGGCACTCCA
GTCGCCTTCCCGTTCCGCTATCGGCTGAATTTGATTGCGAGTGAGATATTTATGCCAGCCAGCCAGACGC
AGACGCGCCGAGACAGAACTTAATGGGCCCGCTAACAGCGCGATTTGCTGGTGACCCAATGCGACCAGAT
GCTCCACGCCCAGTCGCGTACCGTCTTCATGGGAGAAAATAATACTGTTGATGGGTGTCTGGTCAGAGAC
ATCAAGAAATAACGCCGGAACATTAGTGCAGGCAGCTTCCACAGCAATGGCATCCTGGTCATCCAGCGGA
TAGTTAATGATCAGCCCACTGACGCGTTGCGCGAGAAGATTGTGCACCGCCGCTTTACAGGCTTCGACGC
CGCTTCGTTCTACCATCGACACCACCACGCTGGCACCCAGTTGATCGGCGCGAGATTTAATCGCCGCGAC
AATTTGCGACGGCGCGTGCAGGGCCAGACTGGAGGTGGCAACGCCAATCAGCAACGACTGTTTGCCCGCC
AGTTGTTGTGCCACGCGGTTGGGAATGTAATTCAGCTCCGCCATCGCCGCTTCCACTTTTTCCCGCGTTT
TCGCAGAAACGTGGCTGGCCTGGTTCACCACGCGGGAAACGGTCTGATAAGAGACACCGGCATACTCTGC
GACATCGTATAACGTTACTGGTTTCACATTCACCACCCTGAATTGACTCTCTTCCGGGCGCTATCATGCC
ATACCGCGAAAGGTTTTGCGCCATTCGATGGTGTCCGGGATCTCGACGCTCTCCCTTATGCGACTCCTGC
ATTAGGAAGCAGCCCAGTAGTAGGTTGAGGCCGTTGAGCACCGCCGCCGCAAGGAATGGTGCATGCCGGC
ATGCCGCCCTTTCGTCTTCAAGAATTAATTCCCAATTCCCCAGGCATCAAATAAAACGAAAGGCTCAGTC
GAAAGACTGGGCCTTTCGTTTTATCTGTTGTTTGTCGGTGAACGCTCTCCTGAGTAGGACAAATCCGCCG
GGAGCGGATTTGAACGTTGCGAAGCAACGGCCCGGAGGGTGGCGGGCAGGACGCCCGCCATAAACTGCCA
GGAATTAATTCCCCAGGCATCAAATAAAACGAAAGGCTCAGTCGAAAGACTGGGCCTTTCGTTTTATCTG
TTGTTTGTCGGTGAACGCTCTCCTGAGTAGGACAAATCCGCCGGGAGCGGATTTGAACGTTGCGAAGCAA
CGGCCCGGAGGGTGGCGGGCAGGACGCCCGCCATAAACTGCCAGGAATTGGGGATCGGAATTAATTCCCG
GTTTAAACCGGGGATCTCGATCCCGCGAAATTAATACGACTCACTATAGGGGAATTGTGAGCGGATAACA
ATTCCCCTCTAGAAATAATTTTGTTTAACTTTAAGAAGGAGATATACATATGAGATTAGAAGATCTTCAA
GAAGAATTGAAGAAAGATGTGTTTATAGATTCGACTAAATTACAGTATGAAGCAGCTAATAATGTGATGT
TATATAGTAAATGGCTTAATAAGCATTCAAGTATTAAAAAGGAAATGCTTAGAATTGAAGCACAGAAAAA
AGTTGCTCTTAAAGCTAGATTAGACTACTACTCGGGACGAGGAGATGGTGATGAATTTAGTATGGATCGT
TACGAGAAATCAGAAATGAAGACAGTTCTATCAGCGGATAAGGATGTTTTAAAGGTTGATACCTCGTTGC
AGTATTGGGGGATTTTATTAGATTTCTGTAGCGGAGCTCTTGATGCTATTAAATCACGTGGATTTGCTAT
TAAGCATATTCAAGACATGCGAGCATTTGAGGCTGGAAAATGCTTTGCCAAGGGTACCAATGTTTTAATG
GCGGATGGGTCTATTGAATGTATTGAAAACATTGAGGTTGGTAATAAGGTCATGGGTAAAGATGGCAGAC
CTCGTGAGGTAATTAAATTGCCCAGAGGAAGAGAAACTATGTACAGCGTCGTGCAGAAAAGTCAGCACAG
AGCCCACAAAAGTGACTCAAGTCGTGAAGTGCCAGAATTACTCAAGTTTACGTGTAATGCGACCCATGAG
TTGGTTGTTAGAACACCTCGTAGTGTCCGCCGTTTGTCTCGTACCATTAAGGGTGTCGAATATTTTGAAG
TTATTACTTTTGAGATGGGCCAAAAGAAAGCCCCCGACGGTAGAATTGTTGAGCTTGTCAAGGAAGTTTC
AAAGAGCTACCCAATATCTGAGGGGCCTGAGAGAGCCAACGAATTAGTAGAATCCTATAGAAAGGCTTCA
AATAAAGCTTATTTTGAGTGGACTATTGAGGCCAGAGATCTTTCTCTGTTGGGTTCCCATGTTCGTAAAG
CTACCTACCAGACTTACGCTCCAATTCTTTATGAGAATGACCACTTTTTCGACTACATGCAAAAAAGTAA
GTTTCATCTCACCATTGAAGGTCCAAAAGTACTTGCTTATTTACTTGGTTTATGGATTGGTGATGGATTG
TCTGACAGGGCAACTTTTTCGGTTGATTCCAGAGATACTTCTTTGATGGAACGTGTTACTGAATATGCTG
AAAAGTTGAATTTGTGCGCCGAGTATAAGGACAGAAAAGAACCACAAGTTGCCAAAACTGTTAATTTGTA
CTCTAAAGTTGTCAGAGGTAATGGTATTCGCAATAATCTTAATACTGAGAATCCATTATGGGACGCTATT
GTTGGCTTAGGATTCTTGAAGGACGGTGTCAAAAATATTCCTTCTTTCTTGTCTACGGACAATATCGGTA
CTCGTGAAACATTTCTTGCTGGTCTAATTGATTCTGATGGCTATGTTACTGATGAGCATGGTATTAAAGC
AACAATAAAGACAATTCATACTTCTGTCAGAGATGGTTTGGTTTCCCTTGCTCGTTCTTTAGGCTTAGTA
GTCTCGGTTAACGCAGAACCTGCTAAGGTTGACATGAATGTCACCAAACATAAAATTAGTTATGCTATTT
ATATGTCTGGTGGAGATGTTTTGCTTAACGTTCTTTCGAAGTGTGCCGGCTCTAAAAAATTCAGGCCTGC
TCCCGCCGCTGCTTTTGCACGTGAGTGCCGCGGATTTTATTTCGAGTTACAAGAATTGAAGGAAGACGAT
TATTATGGGATTACTTTATCTGATGATTCTGATCATCAGTTTTTGCTTGGATCCCAGGTTGTCGTCCATG
CATGCGGTGGCCTGACCGGTCTGAACTCAGGCCTCACGACAAATCCTGGTGTATCCGCTTGGCAGGTCAA
CACAGCTTATACTGCGGGACAATTGGTCACATATAACGGCAAGACGTATAAATGTTTGCAGCCCCACACC
TCCTTGGCAGGATGGGAACCATCCAACGTTCCTGCCTTGTGGCAGCTTCAATGACTGCAGGAAGGGGATC
CGGCTGCTAACAAAGCCCGAAAGGAAGCTGAGTTGGCTGCTGCCACCGCTGAGCAATAACTAGCATAACC
CCTTGGGGCCTCTAAACGGGTCTTGAGGGGTTTTTTGCTGAAAGGAGGAACTATATCCGGATAACTACGT
CAGGTGGCACTTTTCGGGGAAATGTGCGCGGAACCCCTATTTGTTTATTTTTCTAAATACATTCAAATAT
GTATCCGCTCATGAGACAATAACCCTGATAAATGCTTCAATAATATTGAAAAAGGAAGAGTATGAGTATT
CAACATTTCCGTGTCGCCCTTATTCCCTTTTTTGCGGCATTTTGCCTTCCTGTTTTTGCTCACCCAGAAA
CGCTGGTGAAAGTAAAAGATGCTGAAGATCAGTTGGGTGCACGAGTGGGTTACATCGAACTGGATCTCAA
CAGCGGTAAGATCCTTGAGAGTTTTCGCCCCGAAGAACGTTTCCCAATGATGAGCACTTTTAAAGTTCTG
CTATGTGGCGCGGTATTATCCCGTGTTGACGCCGGGCAAGAGCAACTCGGTCGCCGCATACACTATTCTC
AGAATGACTTGGTTGAGTACTCACCAGTCACAGAAAAGCATCTTACGGATGGCATGACAGTAAGAGAATT
ATGCAGTGCTGCCATAACCATGAGTGATAACACTGCGGCCAACTTACTTCTGACAACGATCGGAGGACCG
AAGGAGCTAACCGCTTTTTTGCACAACATGGGGGATCATGTAACTCGCCTTGATCGTTGGGAACCGGAGC
TGAATGAAGCCATACCAAACGACGAGCGTGACACCACGATGCCTGTAGCAATGGCAACAACGTTGCGCAA
ACTATTAACTGGCGAACTACTTACTCTAGCTTCCCGGCAACAATTAATAGACTGGATGGAGGCGGATAAA
GTTGCAGGACCACTTCTGCGCTCGGCCCTTCCGGCTGGCTGGTTTATTGCTGATAAATCTGGAGCCGGTG
AGCGTGGGTCTCGCGGTATCATTGCAGCACTGGGGCCAGATGGTAAGCCCTCCCGTATCGTAGTTATCTA
CACGACGGGGAGTCAGGCAACTATGGATGAACGAAATAGACAGATCGCTGAGATAGGTGCCTCACTGATT
AAGCATTGGTAACTGTCAGACCAAGTTTACTCATATATACTTTAGATTGATT
[38 nt withheld, positions 6938-6975]
A
[37 nt withheld, positions 6977-7013]
ATTTTGTTAAAATTCGCGTTAAATTTTTGTTAAATCAGCTCATTTTTTAACCAATAGGCCGAAATCGGCA
AAATCCCTTATAAATCAAAAGAATAGCCCGAGATAGGGT
[37 nt withheld, positions 7123-7159]
AAAGAACGTGGACTCCAACGTCAAAGG
[102 nt withheld, positions 7187-7288]
