>Addgene plasmid #228214 | pTBY1-T4uvsY | depositor partial sequence | sequence record 447873 | pTBY1-T4uvsY sequence 414 bps
ATGAGATTAGAAGATCTTCAAGAAGAATTGAAGAAAGATGTGTTTATAGATTCGACTAAATTACAGTATG
AAGCAGCTAATAATGTGATGTTATATAGTAAATGGCTTAATAAGCATTCAAGTATTAAAAAGGAAATGCT
TAGAATTGAAGCACAGAAAAAAGTTGCTCTTAAAGCTAGATTAGACTACTACTCGGGACGAGGAGATGGT
GATGAATTTAGTATGGATCGTTACGAGAAATCAGAAATGAAGACAGTTCTATCAGCGGATAAGGATGTTT
TAAAGGTTGATACCTCGTTGCAGTATTGGGGGATTTTATTAGATTTCTGTAGCGGAGCTCTTGATGCTAT
TAAATCACGTGGATTTGCTATTAAGCATATTCAAGACATGCGAGCATTTGAGGCTGGAAAATAA
